>Addgene plasmid #123496 | pMK-Prrn (N. tabacum) APrrn6 | depositor partial sequence | sequence record 235615 | Prrn (N. tabacum) APrrn6
GCTCCCCCGCCGTCGTTCAATGAGAATGGATAAGAGGCTCGTGGGATTTACGTGAGGGGGCAGGGATGGC
TAGGATTCTGGGAGCGAACTCCGGGCGAATACGAAGCGCTTGGATACAGTTGTAGGGAGGGATTT
