LOCUS       Exported 2468 bp ds-DNA circular SYN 13-MAY-2021
DEFINITION  MoChlo kit.
ACCESSION   .
VERSION     .
KEYWORDS    pMK-Prrn (N. tabacum) APrrn6
SOURCE      synthetic DNA construct
  ORGANISM  synthetic DNA construct
REFERENCE   1 (bases 1 to 2468)
  AUTHORS   Occhialini A, Piatek A, Pfotenhauer AC, Frazier TP, Stewart CN,
            Lenaghan S
  TITLE     MoChlo: A versatile modular cloning toolbox for chloroplast
            biotechnology.
  JOURNAL   Plant Physiol. 2019 Jan 24. pii: pp.18.01220. doi:
            10.1104/pp.18.01220.
  PUBMED    30679266
REFERENCE   2 (bases 1 to 2468)
  AUTHORS   .
  TITLE     Direct Submission
  JOURNAL   Exported May 13, 2021 from SnapGene Server 1.1.58
            http://www.snapgene.com
FEATURES             Location/Qualifiers
     source          1..2468
                     /organism="synthetic DNA construct"
                     /mol_type="other DNA"
     primer_bind     278..300
                     /label=M13/pUC Forward
                     /note="In lacZ gene"
     primer_bind     292..309
                     /label=M13 Forward
                     /note="In lacZ gene. Also called M13-F20 or M13 (-21)
                     Forward"
     primer_bind     293..309
                     /label=M13 fwd
                     /note="common sequencing primer, one of multiple similar
                     variants"
     primer_bind     320..339
                     /label=T7
                     /note="T7 promoter, forward primer"
     promoter        320..338
                     /label=T7 promoter
                     /note="promoter for bacteriophage T7 RNA polymerase"
     CDS             343..354
                     /codon_start=1
                     /product="Factor Xa recognition and cleavage site"
                     /label=Factor Xa site
                     /translation="IEGR"
     primer_bind     complement(674..691)
                     /label=L4440
                     /note="L4440 vector, forward primer"
     rep_origin      complement(784..1372)
                     /direction=LEFT
                     /label=ori
                     /note="high-copy-number ColE1/pMB1/pBR322/pUC origin of
                     replication"
     primer_bind     complement(864..883)
                     /label=pBR322ori-F
                     /note="pBR322 origin, forward primer"
     CDS             complement(1546..2340)
                     /codon_start=1
                     /product="aminoglycoside phosphotransferase"
                     /label=NeoR/KanR
                     /note="confers resistance to neomycin, kanamycin, and G418
                     (Geneticin(R))"
                     /translation="MIEQDGLHAGSPAAWVERLFGYDWAQQTIGCSDAAVFRLSAQGRP
                     VLFVKTDLSGALNELQDEAARLSWLATTGVPCAAVLDVVTEAGRDWLLLGEVPGQDLLS
                     SHLAPAEKVSIMADAMRRLHTLDPATCPFDHQAKHRIERARTRMEAGLVDQDDLDEEHQ
                     GLAPAELFARLKASMPDGEDLVVTHGDACLPNIMVENGRFSGFIDCGRLGVADRYQDIA
                     LATRDIAEELGGEWADRFLVLYGIAAPDSQRIAFYRLLDEFF"
     promoter        complement(2341..2445)
                     /gene="bla"
                     /label=AmpR promoter
ORIGIN
        1 ctaaattgta agcgttaata ttttgttaaa attcgcgtta aatttttgtt aaatcagctc
       61 attttttaac caataggccg aaatcggcaa aatcccttat aaatcaaaag aatagaccga
      121 gatagggttg agtggccgct acagggcgct cccattcgcc attcaggctg cgcaactgtt
      181 gggaagggcg tttcggtgcg ggcctcttcg ctattacgcc agctggcgaa agggggatgt
      241 gctgcaaggc gattaagttg ggtaacgcca gggttttccc agtcacgacg ttgtaaaacg
      301 acggccagtg agcgcgacgt aatacgactc actatagggc gaattgaagg aaggccgtca
      361 aggccacgtg tcttgtccag agctcggtct caggaggctc ccccgccgtc gttcaatgag
      421 aatggataag aggctcgtgg gatttacgtg agggggcagg gatggctagg attctgggag
      481 cgaactccgg gcgaatacga agcgcttgga tacagttgta gggagggatt ttacttgaga
      541 ccggtacctg gagcacaaga ctggcctcat gggccttcct ttcactgccc gctttccagt
      601 cgggaaacct gtcgtgccag ctgcattaac atggtcatag ctgtttcctt gcgtattggg
      661 cgctctccgc ttcctcgctc actgactcgc tgcgctcggt cgttcgggta aagcctgggg
      721 tgcctaatga gcaaaaggcc agcaaaaggc caggaaccgt aaaaaggccg cgttgctggc
      781 gtttttccat aggctccgcc cccctgacga gcatcacaaa aatcgacgct caagtcagag
      841 gtggcgaaac ccgacaggac tataaagata ccaggcgttt ccccctggaa gctccctcgt
      901 gcgctctcct gttccgaccc tgccgcttac cggatacctg tccgcctttc tcccttcggg
      961 aagcgtggcg ctttctcata gctcacgctg taggtatctc agttcggtgt aggtcgttcg
     1021 ctccaagctg ggctgtgtgc acgaaccccc cgttcagccc gaccgctgcg ccttatccgg
     1081 taactatcgt cttgagtcca acccggtaag acacgactta tcgccactgg cagcagccac
     1141 tggtaacagg attagcagag cgaggtatgt aggcggtgct acagagttct tgaagtggtg
     1201 gcctaactac ggctacacta gaagaacagt atttggtatc tgcgctctgc tgaagccagt
     1261 taccttcgga aaaagagttg gtagctcttg atccggcaaa caaaccaccg ctggtagcgg
     1321 tggttttttt gtttgcaagc agcagattac gcgcagaaaa aaaggatctc aagaagatcc
     1381 tttgatcttt tctacggggt ctgacgctca gtggaacgaa aactcacgtt aagggatttt
     1441 ggtcatgaga ttatcaaaaa ggatcttcac ctagatcctt ttaaattaaa aatgaagttt
     1501 taaatcaatc taaagtatat atgagtaaac ttggtctgac agttattaga aaaattcatc
     1561 cagcagacga taaaacgcaa tacgctggct atccggtgcc gcaatgccat acagcaccag
     1621 aaaacgatcc gcccattcgc cgcccagttc ttccgcaata tcacgggtgg ccagcgcaat
     1681 atcctgataa cgatccgcca cgcccagacg gccgcaatca ataaagccgc taaaacggcc
     1741 attttccacc ataatgttcg gcaggcacgc atcaccatgg gtcaccacca gatcttcgcc
     1801 atccggcatg ctcgctttca gacgcgcaaa cagctctgcc ggtgccaggc cctgatgttc
     1861 ttcatccaga tcatcctgat ccaccaggcc cgcttccata cgggtacgcg cacgttcaat
     1921 acgatgtttc gcctgatgat caaacggaca ggtcgccggg tccagggtat gcagacgacg
     1981 catggcatcc gccataatgc tcactttttc tgccggcgcc agatggctag acagcagatc
     2041 ctgacccggc acttcgccca gcagcagcca atcacggccc gcttcggtca ccacatccag
     2101 caccgccgca cacggaacac cggtggtggc cagccagctc agacgcgccg cttcatcctg
     2161 cagctcgttc agcgcaccgc tcagatcggt tttcacaaac agcaccggac gaccctgcgc
     2221 gctcagacga aacaccgccg catcagagca gccaatggtc tgctgcgccc aatcatagcc
     2281 aaacagacgt tccacccacg ctgccgggct acccgcatgc aggccatcct gttcaatcat
     2341 actcttcctt tttcaatatt attgaagcat ttatcagggt tattgtctca tgagcggata
     2401 catatttgaa tgtatttaga aaaataaaca aataggggtt ccgcgcacat ttccccgaaa
     2461 agtgccac
//
